Addgene plasmid #142514: TFORF1882
Purpose: Lentiviral vector for overexpressing transcription factor ORFs with unique 24-bp barcodes. Barcodes facilitate identification of transcription factors in pooled screens.
Depositing lab: Feng Zhang. Depositing organization: Broad Institute. Publication: A transcription factor atlas of directed differentiation. Joung J, Ma S, Tay T, Geiger-Schuller KR, Kirchgatterer PC, Verdine VK, Guo B, Arias-Garcia MA, Allen WE, Singh A, Kuksenko O, Abudayyeh OO, Gootenberg JS, Fu Z, Macrae RK, Buenrostro JD, Regev A, Zhang F. Cell. 2023 Jan 5;186(1):209-229.e26. doi: 10.1016/j.cell.2022.11.026. PubMed 36608654.
Backbone
  Vector backbone: pLX_TRC317
  Backbone manufacturer: Broad Institute Genetic Perturbation Platform
  Backbone size w/o insert (bp): 8264
  Vector type: Mammalian Expression, Lentiviral
  Selectable markers: Puromycin
Growth in bacteria
  Bacterial resistance: Ampicillin, 100 μg/mL
  Growth temperature: 37°C
  Growth strain: NEB Stable
  Copy number: High Copy
Gene/Insert
  Gene/Insert name: SOX30
  Species: H. sapiens (human)
  Insert size (bp): 1607
  Entrez Gene: SOX30
  Promoter: EF1a
  Cloning method: Unknown
  Sequencing primers: 5′ GGGTGGAGACTGAAGTTAGGCCAG; 3′ CACATAGCGTAAAAGGAGCAACATAG
Terms and licenses: Academic/Nonprofit Terms; Industry Terms: Not Available to Industry
Depositor comments: NM_007017,ENST00000311371 . The transcription factor ORF portion of this plasmid was synthesized by Genewiz. Please test multiple small colonies in case of plasmid recombination. To make this collection available in a timely manner, a portion of this collection was not fully sequenced by Addgene. If an Addgene verified full plasmid sequence is not available, please contact us prior to placing an order to request the full sequence.
How to cite: TFORF1882 was a gift from Feng Zhang (Addgene plasmid # 142514 ; http://n2t.net/addgene:142514 ; RRID:Addgene_142514)
