[The description below was written by a language model from this plasmid's Addgene catalogue record and pLannotate feature annotations shown in this document.]
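Description:
TFORF1882 is a third-generation, self-inactivating lentiviral expression plasmid built on the pLX_TRC317 backbone and carrying the human transcription factor SOX30 as a synthesized open reading frame (the depositor cites a specific RefSeq/Ensembl transcript isoform). It belongs to a large barcoded transcription factor ORF collection in which each clone carries a unique 24-bp barcode. This allows the overexpressed factor to be identified by sequencing in pooled screens, such as screens for factors that drive directed differentiation. The barcode itself is not annotated in the feature table, so the record does not show its exact position.

The sequenced plasmid is 9,871 nt. In bacteria it is maintained through a high-copy ColE1/pUC origin and ampicillin resistance, and an f1 origin and lac/T7/T3 remnants are also present in the backbone. The depositor notes that the plasmid may recombine, a common issue with LTR-containing plasmids. The viral genome is transcribed from an RSV promoter fused to a truncated HIV-1 5' LTR. It includes the Ψ packaging signal with a gag fragment, the RRE for Rev-dependent export, a cPPT/CTS and a ΔU3 3' LTR followed by an SV40 polyadenylation signal.

Between the LTRs are two cassettes. The first is an SV40 early promoter/origin region driving puromycin N-acetyltransferase for selection of transduced mammalian cells. The second is the EF-1α promoter driving SOX30, followed by a WPRE that enhances transcript stability and expression. SOX30 is annotated as two adjoining fragments, probably because this isoform differs from the reference protein. A short U6 promoter fragment lies between the ORF and the WPRE and appears to be residual backbone sequence.
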