Features (pLannotate 1.2.2; 32 found; start..end, strand, type, name):
      5..231     +  promoter       RSV promoter: Rous sarcoma virus enhancer/promoter
    232..412     +  LTR            5' LTR (truncated): truncated 5' long terminal repeat (LTR) from HIV-1
    459..584     +  misc_feature   HIV-1 Ψ: packaging signal of human immunodeficiency virus type 1
    568..931     +  CDS            HIV-1 gag (fragment): gag protein from human immunodeficiency virus 1; gag
   1077..1310    +  misc_feature   RRE: The Rev response element (RRE) of HIV-1 allows for Rev-dependent mRNA export from the nucleus to the cytoplasm.
   1687..1713    +  CDS            Rev (fragment): human immunodeficiency virus 1 (HIV-1) Rev protein; rev; enhances nuclear export of unspliced and incompletely spliced viral mRNAs
   1720..1743    +  promoter       SV40 promoter (fragment): SV40 early promoter
   1744..1815    +  promoter       SV40 promoter (fragment): SV40 enhancer and early promoter
   1839..1974    +  rep_origin     SV40 ori: SV40 origin of replication
   2020..2616    +  CDS            PuroR (fragment): puromycin N-acetyltransferase; pac from Streptomyces; confers resistance to puromycin
   2665..2782    +  misc_feature   cPPT/CTS: central polypurine tract and central termination sequence of HIV-1
   2847..2913    +  CDS            small t antigen (fragment): SV40 (simian virus 40) small t antigen
   2920..4098    +  promoter       EF-1α promoter: strong constitutive promoter for human elongation factor EF-1α
   4115..5500    +  CDS            SOX30 (fragment): SOX30_HUMAN - Experimental evidence at protein level: Swiss-Prot protein existence level 1. Acts as both a transcriptional activator and repressor (PubMed:10359848, PubMed:29739711). Binds to the DNA sequence 5'-ACAAT- 3' and shows a preference for guanine residues surrounding this core motif (PubMed:10359848). Binds to its own promoter and activates its own transcription (By similarity). Required to activate the expression of postmeiotic genes involved in spermiogenesis (By similarity). Binds to the promoter region of CTNNB1 and represses its transcription which leads to inhibition of Wnt sig
   5485..5619    +  CDS            SOX30 (fragment): SOX30_HUMAN - Experimental evidence at protein level: Swiss-Prot protein existence level 1. Acts as both a transcriptional activator and repressor (PubMed:10359848, PubMed:29739711). Binds to the DNA sequence 5'-ACAAT- 3' and shows a preference for guanine residues surrounding this core motif (PubMed:10359848). Binds to its own promoter and activates its own transcription (By similarity). Required to activate the expression of postmeiotic genes involved in spermiogenesis (By similarity). Binds to the promoter region of CTNNB1 and represses its transcription which leads to inhibition of Wnt sig
   5633..5686    +  promoter       U6 promoter (fragment): RNA polymerase III promoter for human U6 snRNA
   5728..6316    +  misc_feature   WPRE: woodchuck hepatitis virus posttranscriptional regulatory element
   6367..6386    +  misc_feature   cPPT/CTS (fragment): central polypurine tract and central termination sequence of HIV-1
   6388..6621    +  LTR            3' LTR (ΔU3): self-inactivating 3' long terminal repeat (LTR) from HIV-1
   6699..6820    +  polyA_signal   SV40 poly(A) signal: SV40 polyadenylation signal
   6860..6995    +  rep_origin     SV40 ori: SV40 origin of replication
   7016..7034    -  promoter       T7 promoter: promoter for bacteriophage T7 RNA polymerase
   7042..7197    +  CDS            lacZα (fragment): LacZα fragment of β-galactosidase; lacZ fragment
   7202..7630    +  rep_origin     f1 ori (sequence partly withheld): f1 bacteriophage origin of replication; arrow indicates direction of (+) strand synthesis
   7683..7787    +  promoter       AmpR promoter: bla
   7788..8648    +  CDS            AmpR: β-lactamase; bla; confers resistance to ampicillin, carbenicillin, and related antibiotics
   8819..9407    +  rep_origin     ori: high-copy-number ColE1/pMB1/pBR322/pUC origin of replication
   9590..9682    +  CDS            lacI (fragment): lac repressor; lacI; The lac repressor binds to the lac operator to inhibit transcription in E. coli. This inhibition can be relieved by adding lactose or isopropyl-β-D-thiogalactopyranoside (IPTG).
   9695..9716    +  protein_bind   CAP binding site: CAP binding activates transcription in the presence of cAMP. E. coli catabolite activator protein
   9731..9761    +  promoter       lac promoter: promoter for the E. coli lac operon
   9769..9785    +  protein_bind   lac operator: The lac repressor binds to the lac operator to inhibit transcription in E. coli. This inhibition can be relieved by adding lactose or isopropyl-β-D-thiogalactopyranoside (IPTG). lac repressor encoded by lacI
   9830..9848    +  promoter       T3 promoter: promoter for bacteriophage T3 RNA polymerase
>Addgene plasmid #142514 | TFORF1882 | addgene full sequence | sequence record 397218 | Addgene NGS Result
TTAATGTAGTCTTATGCAATACTCTTGTAGTCTTGCAACATGGTAACGATGAGTTAGCAACATGCCTTAC
AAGGAGAGAAAAAGCACCGTGCATGCCGATTGGTGGAAGTAAGGTGGTACGATCGTGCCTTATTAGGAAG
GCAACAGACGGGTCTGACATGGATTGGACGAACCACTGAATTGCCGCATTGCAGAGATATTGTATTTAAG
TGCCTAGCTCGATACATAAACGGGTCTCTCTGGTTAGACCAGATCTGAGCCTGGGAGCTCTCTGGCTAAC
TAGGGAACCCACTGCTTAAGCCTCAATAAAGCTTGCCTTGAGTGCTTCAAGTAGTGTGTGCCCGTCTGTT
GTGTGACTCTGGTAACTAGAGATCCCTCAGACCCTTTTAGTCAGTGTGGAAAATCTCTAGCAGTGGCGCC
CGAACAGGGACTTGAAAGCGAAAGGGAAACCAGAGGAGCTCTCTCGACGCAGGACTCGGCTTGCTGAAGC
GCGCACGGCAAGAGGCGAGGGGCGGCGACTGGTGAGTACGCCAAAAATTTTGACTAGCGGAGGCTAGAAG
GAGAGAGATGGGTGCGAGAGCGTCAGTATTAAGCGGGGGAGAATTAGATCGCGATGGGAAAAAATTCGGT
TAAGGCCAGGGGGAAAGAAAAAATATAAATTAAAACATATAGTATGGGCAAGCAGGGAGCTAGAACGATT
CGCAGTTAATCCTGGCCTGTTAGAAACATCAGAAGGCTGTAGACAAATACTGGGACAGCTACAACCATCC
CTTCAGACAGGATCAGAAGAACTTAGATCATTATATAATACAGTAGCAACCCTCTATTGTGTGCATCAAA
GGATAGAGATAAAAGACACCAAGGAAGCTTTAGACAAGATAGAGGAAGAGCAAAACAAAAGTAAGACCAC
CGCACAGCAAGCGGCCGCTGATCTTCAGACCTGGAGGAGGAGATATGAGGGACAATTGGAGAAGTGAATT
ATATAAATATAAAGTAGTAAAAATTGAACCATTAGGAGTAGCACCCACCAAGGCAAAGAGAAGAGTGGTG
CAGAGAGAAAAAAGAGCAGTGGGAATAGGAGCTTTGTTCCTTGGGTTCTTGGGAGCAGCAGGAAGCACTA
TGGGCGCAGCGTCAATGACGCTGACGGTACAGGCCAGACAATTATTGTCTGGTATAGTGCAGCAGCAGAA
CAATTTGCTGAGGGCTATTGAGGCGCAACAGCATCTGTTGCAACTCACAGTCTGGGGCATCAAGCAGCTC
CAGGCAAGAATCCTGGCTGTGGAAAGATACCTAAAGGATCAACAGCTCCTGGGGATTTGGGGTTGCTCTG
GAAAACTCATTTGCACCACTGCTGTGCCTTGGAATGCTAGTTGGAGTAATAAATCTCTGGAACAGATTTG
GAATCACACGACCTGGATGGAGTGGGACAGAGAAATTAACAATTACACAAGCTTAATACACTCCTTAATT
GAAGAATCGCAAAACCAGCAAGAAAAGAATGAACAAGAATTATTGGAATTAGATAAATGGGCAAGTTTGT
GGAATTGGTTTAACATAACAAATTGGCTGTGGTATATAAAATTATTCATAATGATAGTAGGAGGCTTGGT
AGGTTTAAGAATAGTTTTTGCTGTACTTTCTATAGTGAATAGAGTTAGGCAGGGATATTCACCATTATCG
TTTCAGACCCACCTCCCAACCCCGAGGGGACCCATGCATTGCATCTCAATTAGTCAGCAACCAGGTGTGG
AAAGTCCCCAGGCTCCCCAGCAGGCAGAAGTATGCAAAGCATGCGTCTCAATTAGTCAGCAACCATAGTC
CCGCCCCTAACTCCGCCCATCCCGCCCCTAACTCCGCCCAGTTCCGCCCATTCTCCGCCCCATGGCTGAC
TAATTTTTTTTATTTATGCAGAGGCCGAGGCCGCCTCGGCCTCTGAGCTATTCCAGAAGTAGTGAGGAGG
CTTTTTTGGAGGCCTAGGCTTTTGCAAAAAGCTTTCTAGAGGTACCACCGGAGCTTACCATGACCGAGTA
CAAGCCCACGGTGCGCCTCGCCACCCGCGACGACGTCCCCAGGGCCGTACGCACCCTCGCCGCCGCGTTC
GCCGACTACCCCGCCACGCGCCACACCGTCGATCCGGACCGCCACATCGAGCGGGTCACCGAGCTGCAAG
AACTCTTCCTCACGCGCGTCGGGCTCGACATCGGCAAGGTGTGGGTCGCGGACGACGGCGCCGCCGTGGC
GGTCTGGACCACGCCGGAGAGCGTCGAAGCGGGGGCGGTGTTCGCCGAGATCGGCCCGCGCATGGCCGAG
TTGAGCGGTTCCCGGCTGGCCGCGCAGCAACAGATGGAAGGCCTCCTGGCGCCGCACCGGCCCAAGGAGC
CCGCGTGGTTCCTGGCCACCGTCGGCGTCTCGCCCGACCACCAGGGCAAGGGTCTGGGCAGCGCCGTCGT
GCTCCCCGGAGTGGAGGCGGCCGAGCGCGCCGGGGTGCCCGCCTTCCTGGAGACCTCCGCGCCCCGCAAC
CTCCCCTTCTACGAGCGGCTCGGCTTCACCGTCACCGCCGACGTCGAGGTGCCCGAAGGACCGCGCACCT
GGTGCATGACCCGCAAGCCCGGTGCCAGTTAACGAATTCTAGATCTTGAGACAAATGGCAGTATTCATCC
ACAATTTTAAAAGAAAAGGGGGGATTGGGGGGTACAGTGCAGGGGAAAGAATAGTAGACATAATAGCAAC
AGACATACAAACTAAAGAATTACAAAAACAAATTACAAAAATTCAAAATTTTCGGGTTTATTACAGGGAC
AGCAGAGATCCACTTTGGCGCCGGCTCGAGGCCTGCAGGTGCAAAGATGGATAAAGTTTTAAACAGAGAG
GAATCTTTGCAGCTAATGGACCTTCTAGGTCTTGAAAGGAGTGGGAATTGGCTCCGGTGCCCGTCAGTGG
GCAGAGCGCACATCGCCCACAGTCCCCGAGAAGTTGGGGGGAGGGGTCGGCAATTGAACCGGTGCCTAGA
GAAGGTGGCGCGGGGTAAACTGGGAAAGTGATGTCGTGTACTGGCTCCGCCTTTTTCCCGAGGGTGGGGG
AGAACCGTATATAAGTGCAGTAGTCGCCGTGAACGTTCTTTTTCGCAACGGGTTTGCCGCCAGAACACAG
GTAAGTGCCGTGTGTGGTTCCCGCGGGCCTGGCCTCTTTACGGGTTATGGCCCTTGCGTGCCTTGAATTA
CTTCCACCTGGCTGCAGTACGTGATTCTTGATCCCGAGCTTCGGGTTGGAAGTGGGTGGGAGAGTTCGAG
GCCTTGCGCTTAAGGAGCCCCTTCGCCTCGTGCTTGAGTTGAGGCCTGGCCTGGGCGCTGGGGCCGCCGC
GTGCGAATCTGGTGGCACCTTCGCGCCTGTCTCGCTGCTTTCGATAAGTCTCTAGCCATTTAAAATTTTT
GATGACCTGCTGCGACGCTTTTTTTCTGGCAAGATAGTCTTGTAAATGCGGGCCAAGATCTGCACACTGG
TATTTCGGTTTTTGGGGCCGCGGGCGGCGACGGGGCCCGTGCGTCCCAGCGCACATGTTCGGCGAGGCGG
GGCCTGCGAGCGCGGCCACCGAGAATCGGACGGGGGTAGTCTCAAGCTGGCCGGCCTGCTCTGGTGCCTG
GCCTCGCGCCGCCGTGTATCGCCCCGCCCTGGGCGGCAAGGCTGGCCCGGTCGGCACCAGTTGCGTGAGC
GGAAAGATGGCCGCTTCCCGGCCCTGCTGCAGGGAGCTCAAAATGGAGGACGCGGCGCTCGGGAGAGCGG
GCGGGTGAGTCACCCACACAAAGGAAAAGGGCCTTTCCGTCCTCAGCCGTCGCTTCATGTGACTCCACGG
AGTACCGGGCGCCGTCCAGGCACCTCGATTAGTTCTCGAGCTTTTGGAGTACGTCGTCTTTAGGTTGGGG
GGAGGGGTTTTATGCGATGGAGTTTCCCCACACTGAGTGGGTGGAGACTGAAGTTAGGCCAGCTTGGCAC
TTGATGTAATTCTCCTTGGAATTTGCCCTTTTTGAGTTTGGATCTTGGTTCATTCTCAAGCCTCAGACAG
TGGTTCAAAGTTTTTTTCTTCCATTTCAGGTGTCGTGAGGCTAGCACCGCCACCATGGAGAGAGCCAGAC
CCGAGCCGCCGCCTCAGCCGCGCCCGTTGCGTCCCGCTCCGCCCCCGCTGCCGGTCGAGGGCACCTCCTT
TTGGGCAGCAGCCATGGAGCCCCCTCCGTCGTCTCCCACACTGAGCGCGGCAGCCAGTGCGACCTTGGCC
TCGTCGTGCGGGGAGGCAGTGGCGTCCGGCTTACAGCCCGCGGTGCGGCGGCTGCTGCAGGTGAAGCCAG
AGCAGGTGTTGCTGCTACCACAGCCTCAGGCCCAGAACGAGGAAGCCGCTGCCTCGTCCGCGCAGGCGCG
GCTGTTGCAGTTCAGGCCCGACCTGCGGCTCCTGCAGCCGCCGACAGCGTCAGACGGCGCCACCTCCAGG
CCCGAGTTGCACCCGGTGCAGCCCCTGGCGCTGCATGTCAAGGCCAAGAAGCAGAAGCTGGGGCCCAGCC
TGGATCAGTCAGTGGGGCCTCGAGGGGCCGTCGAAACCGGTCCTAGAGCCTCCAGGGTGGTCAAGTTGGA
AGGCCCCGGGCCGGCCCTCGGCTACTTCCGAGGGGACGAGAAGGGCAAGCTGGAGGCGGAGGAGGTCATG
AGAGACTCGATGCAAGGCGGGGCAGGCAAAAGCCCGGCAGCCATCCGAGAAGGTGTGATCAAAACGGAGG
AACCCGAGAGACTCCTCGAGGACTGCAGGCTCGGCGCGGAGCCCGCGTCCAATGGCCTGGTTCATGGCAG
CGCGGAGGTCATCTTGGCCCCAACGTCCGGTGCCTTTGGGCCGCACCAGCAAGACCTTAGGATCCCTTTG
ACGCTCCACACGGTCCCCCCTGGGGCCCGGATCCAGTTTCAGGGAGCTCCGCCTTCAGAGCTGATAAGAT
TGACCAAGGTCCCCCTGACACCAGTGCCTACTAAAATGCAGTCCCTACTGGAGCCTTCTGTAAAAATTGA
AACCAAAGATGTCCCGCTCACCGTGTTGCCCTCAGATGCAGGCATACCAGATACTCCCTTCAGTAAGGAC
AGAAATGGTCATGTGAAGCGACCCATGAACGCATTTATGGTTTGGGCAAGGATCCACCGACCAGCACTAG
CCAAAGCTAACCCAGCAGCCAACAATGCAGAAATCAGTGTCCAGCTTGGGTTAGAGTGGAACAAACTTAG
TGAAGAACAAAAGAAACCCTATTACGATGAAGCACAAAAGATTAAGGAAAAGCACAGAGAGGAATTTCCT
GGTTGGGTTTATCAGCCTCGTCCAGGGAAGCGAAAACGATTCCCTCTAAGTGTTTCCAATGTATTTTCTG
GTACCACACAGAATATCATCTCTACAAATCCTACAACAGTTTATCCTTACCGCTCACCTACGTACTCTGT
GGTAATTCCCAGCCTACAGAATCCCATCACTCATCCAGTTGTACATGCCCTTACAGTCGGCCTCCCTTTG
GCTATGGAAATTTTCCGAGTTCAATGCCAGAATGCCTTAGTTATTATGAAGACAGGTACCCAAAACATGA
GGGTATCTTTTCAACTTTAGTAATGAACTAGTCCGTAACTTGAAAGTATTTCGATTTCTTGGCTTTATAT
ATCTTGTGGAAAGGACGAAGAACCGAAGCACCTTACTATCACACGCGTTAAGTCGACAATCAACCTCTGG
ATTACAAAATTTGTGAAAGATTGACTGGTATTCTTAACTATGTTGCTCCTTTTACGCTATGTGGATACGC
TGCTTTAATGCCTTTGTATCATGCTATTGCTTCCCGTATGGCTTTCATTTTCTCCTCCTTGTATAAATCC
TGGTTGCTGTCTCTTTATGAGGAGTTGTGGCCCGTTGTCAGGCAACGTGGCGTGGTGTGCACTGTGTTTG
CTGACGCAACCCCCACTGGTTGGGGCATTGCCACCACCTGTCAGCTCCTTTCCGGGACTTTCGCTTTCCC
CCTCCCTATTGCCACGGCGGAACTCATCGCCGCCTGCCTTGCCCGCTGCTGGACAGGGGCTCGGCTGTTG
GGCACTGACAATTCCGTGGTGTTGTCGGGGAAATCATCGTCCTTTCCTTGGCTGCTCGCCTGTGTTGCCA
CCTGGATTCTGCGCGGGACGTCCTTCTGCTACGTCCCTTCGGCCCTCAATCCAGCGGACCTTCCTTCCCG
CGGCCTGCTGCCGGCTCTGCGGCCTCTTCCGCGTCTTCGCCTTCGCCCTCAGACGAGTCGGATCTCCCTT
TGGGCCGCCTCCCCGCGTCGACTTTAAGACCAATGACTTACAAGGCAGCTGTAGATCTTAGCCACTTTTT
AAAAGAAAAGGGGGGACTGGAAGGGCTAATTCACTCCCAACGAAGACAAGATCTGCTTTTTGCTTGTACT
GGGTCTCTCTGGTTAGACCAGATCTGAGCCTGGGAGCTCTCTGGCTAACTAGGGAACCCACTGCTTAAGC
CTCAATAAAGCTTGCCTTGAGTGCTTCAAGTAGTGTGTGCCCGTCTGTTGTGTGACTCTGGTAACTAGAG
ATCCCTCAGACCCTTTTAGTCAGTGTGGAAAATCTCTAGCAGTACGTATAGTAGTTCATGTCATCTTATT
ATTCAGTATTTATAACTTGCAAAGAAATGAATATCAGAGAGTGAGAGGAACTTGTTTATTGCAGCTTATA
ATGGTTACAAATAAAGCAATAGCATCACAAATTTCACAAATAAAGCATTTTTTTCACTGCATTCTAGTTG
TGGTTTGTCCAAACTCATCAATGTATCTTATCATGTCTGGCTCTAGCTATCCCGCCCCTAACTCCGCCCA
TCCCGCCCCTAACTCCGCCCAGTTCCGCCCATTCTCCGCCCCATGGCTGACTAATTTTTTTTATTTATGC
AGAGGCCGAGGCCGCCTCGGCCTCTGAGCTATTCCAGAAGTAGTGAGGAGGCTTTTTTGGAGGCCTAGGG
ACGTACCCAATTCGCCCTATAGTGAGTCGTATTACGCGCGCTCACTGGCCGTCGTTTTACAACGTCGTGA
CTGGGAAAACCCTGGCGTTACCCAACTTAATCGCCTTGCAGCACATCCCCCTTTCGCCAGCTGGCGTAAT
AGCGAAGAGGCCCGCACCGATCGCCCTTCCCAACAGTTGCGCAGCCTGAATGGCGAATGGG
[124 nt withheld, positions 7202-7325]
C
[91 nt withheld, positions 7327-7417]
A
[49 nt withheld, positions 7419-7467]
CCTTTGACGTTGGAGTCCACGTTCTTT
[37 nt withheld, positions 7495-7531]
ACCCTATCTCGGTCTATTCTTTTGATTTATAAGGGATTTTGCCGATTTCGGCCTATTGGTTAAAAAATGA
GCTGATTTAACAAAAATTTAACGCGAATTTTAACAAAATATTAACGCTTACAATTTAGGTGGCACTTTTC
GGGGAAATGTGCGCGGAACCCCTATTTGTTTATTTTTCTAAATACATTCAAATATGTATCCGCTCATGAG
ACAATAACCCTGATAAATGCTTCAATAATATTGAAAAAGGAAGAGTATGAGTATTCAACATTTCCGTGTC
GCCCTTATTCCCTTTTTTGCGGCATTTTGCCTTCCTGTTTTTGCTCACCCAGAAACGCTGGTGAAAGTAA
AAGATGCTGAAGATCAGTTGGGTGCACGAGTGGGTTACATCGAACTGGATCTCAACAGCGGTAAGATCCT
TGAGAGTTTTCGCCCCGAAGAACGTTTTCCAATGATGAGCACTTTTAAAGTTCTGCTATGTGGCGCGGTA
TTATCCCGTATTGACGCCGGGCAAGAGCAACTCGGTCGCCGCATACACTATTCTCAGAATGACTTGGTTG
AGTACTCACCAGTCACAGAAAAGCATCTTACGGATGGCATGACAGTAAGAGAATTATGCAGTGCTGCCAT
AACCATGAGTGATAACACTGCGGCCAACTTACTTCTGACAACGATCGGAGGACCGAAGGAGCTAACCGCT
TTTTTGCACAACATGGGGGATCATGTAACTCGCCTTGATCGTTGGGAACCGGAGCTGAATGAAGCCATAC
CAAACGACGAGCGTGACACCACGATGCCTGTAGCAATGGCAACAACGTTGCGCAAACTATTAACTGGCGA
ACTACTTACTCTAGCTTCCCGGCAACAATTAATAGACTGGATGGAGGCGGATAAAGTTGCAGGACCACTT
CTGCGCTCGGCCCTTCCGGCTGGCTGGTTTATTGCTGATAAATCTGGAGCCGGTGAGCGTGGGTCTCGCG
GTATCATTGCAGCACTGGGGCCAGATGGTAAGCCCTCCCGTATCGTAGTTATCTACACGACGGGGAGTCA
GGCAACTATGGATGAACGAAATAGACAGATCGCTGAGATAGGTGCCTCACTGATTAAGCATTGGTAACTG
TCAGACCAAGTTTACTCATATATACTTTAGATTGATTTAAAACTTCATTTTTAATTTAAAAGGATCTAGG
TGAAGATCCTTTTTGATAATCTCATGACCAAAATCCCTTAACGTGAGTTTTCGTTCCACTGAGCGTCAGA
CCCCGTAGAAAAGATCAAAGGATCTTCTTGAGATCCTTTTTTTCTGCGCGTAATCTGCTGCTTGCAAACA
AAAAAACCACCGCTACCAGCGGTGGTTTGTTTGCCGGATCAAGAGCTACCAACTCTTTTTCCGAAGGTAA
CTGGCTTCAGCAGAGCGCAGATACCAAATACTGTTCTTCTAGTGTAGCCGTAGTTAGGCCACCACTTCAA
GAACTCTGTAGCACCGCCTACATACCTCGCTCTGCTAATCCTGTTACCAGTGGCTGCTGCCAGTGGCGAT
AAGTCGTGTCTTACCGGGTTGGACTCAAGACGATAGTTACCGGATAAGGCGCAGCGGTCGGGCTGAACGG
GGGGTTCGTGCACACAGCCCAGCTTGGAGCGAACGACCTACACCGAACTGAGATACCTACAGCGTGAGCT
ATGAGAAAGCGCCACGCTTCCCGAAGGGAGAAAGGCGGACAGGTATCCGGTAAGCGGCAGGGTCGGAACA
GGAGAGCGCACGAGGGAGCTTCCAGGGGGAAACGCCTGGTATCTTTATAGTCCTGTCGGGTTTCGCCACC
TCTGACTTGAGCGTCGATTTTTGTGATGCTCGTCAGGGGGGCGGAGCCTATGGAAAAACGCCAGCAACGC
GGCCTTTTTACGGTTCCTGGCCTTTTGCTGGCCTTTTGCTCACATGTTCTTTCCTGCGTTATCCCCTGAT
TCTGTGGATAACCGTATTACCGCCTTTGAGTGAGCTGATACCGCTCGCCGCAGCCGAACGACCGAGCGCA
GCGAGTCAGTGAGCGAGGAAGCGGAAGAGCGCCCAATACGCAAACCGCCTCTCCCCGCGCGTTGGCCGAT
TCATTAATGCAGCTGGCACGACAGGTTTCCCGACTGGAAAGCGGGCAGTGAGCGCAACGCAATTAATGTG
AGTTAGCTCACTCATTAGGCACCCCAGGCTTTACACTTTATGCTTCCGGCTCGTATGTTGTGTGGAATTG
TGAGCGGATAACAATTTCACACAGGAAACAGCTATGACCATGATTACGCCAAGCGCGCAATTAACCCTCA
CTAAAGGGAACAAAAGCTGGAGCTGCAAGC
