>Addgene plasmid #142514 | TFORF1882 | depositor partial sequence | sequence record 279680 | Insert
ACCGCCACCATGGAGAGAGCCAGACCCGAGCCGCCGCCTCAGCCGCGCCCGTTGCGTCCCGCTCCGCCCC
CGCTGCCGGTCGAGGGCACCTCCTTTTGGGCAGCAGCCATGGAGCCCCCTCCGTCGTCTCCCACACTGAG
CGCGGCAGCCAGTGCGACCTTGGCCTCGTCGTGCGGGGAGGCAGTGGCGTCCGGCTTACAGCCCGCGGTG
CGGCGGCTGCTGCAGGTGAAGCCAGAGCAGGTGTTGCTGCTACCACAGCCTCAGGCCCAGAACGAGGAAG
CCGCTGCCTCGTCCGCGCAGGCGCGGCTGTTGCAGTTCAGGCCCGACCTGCGGCTCCTGCAGCCGCCGAC
AGCGTCAGACGGCGCCACCTCCAGGCCCGAGTTGCACCCGGTGCAGCCCCTGGCGCTGCATGTCAAGGCC
AAGAAGCAGAAGCTGGGGCCCAGCCTGGATCAGTCAGTGGGGCCTCGAGGGGCCGTCGAAACCGGTCCTA
GAGCCTCCAGGGTGGTCAAGTTGGAAGGCCCCGGGCCGGCCCTCGGCTACTTCCGAGGGGACGAGAAGGG
CAAGCTGGAGGCGGAGGAGGTCATGAGAGACTCGATGCAAGGCGGGGCAGGCAAAAGCCCGGCAGCCATC
CGAGAAGGTGTGATCAAAACGGAGGAACCCGAGAGACTCCTCGAGGACTGCAGGCTCGGCGCGGAGCCCG
CGTCCAATGGCCTGGTTCATGGCAGCGCGGAGGTCATCTTGGCCCCAACGTCCGGTGCCTTTGGGCCGCA
CCAGCAAGACCTTAGGATCCCTTTGACGCTCCACACGGTCCCCCCTGGGGCCCGGATCCAGTTTCAGGGA
GCTCCGCCTTCAGAGCTGATAAGATTGACCAAGGTCCCCCTGACACCAGTGCCTACTAAAATGCAGTCCC
TACTGGAGCCTTCTGTAAAAATTGAAACCAAAGATGTCCCGCTCACCGTGTTGCCCTCAGATGCAGGCAT
ACCAGATACTCCCTTCAGTAAGGACAGAAATGGTCATGTGAAGCGACCCATGAACGCATTTATGGTTTGG
GCAAGGATCCACCGACCAGCACTAGCCAAAGCTAACCCAGCAGCCAACAATGCAGAAATCAGTGTCCAGC
TTGGGTTAGAGTGGAACAAACTTAGTGAAGAACAAAAGAAACCCTATTACGATGAAGCACAAAAGATTAA
GGAAAAGCACAGAGAGGAATTTCCTGGTTGGGTTTATCAGCCTCGTCCAGGGAAGCGAAAACGATTCCCT
CTAAGTGTTTCCAATGTATTTTCTGGTACCACACAGAATATCATCTCTACAAATCCTACAACAGTTTATC
CTTACCGCTCACCTACGTACTCTGTGGTAATTCCCAGCCTACAGAATCCCATCACTCATCCAGTTGTACA
TGCCCTTACAGTCGGCCTCCCTTTGGCTATGGAAATTTTCCGAGTTCAATGCCAGAATGCCTTAGTTATT
ATGAAGACAGGTACCCAAAACATGAGGGTATCTTTTCAACTTTAGTAATGAACTAGTCCGTAACTTGAAA
GTATTTCGATTTCTTGGCTTTATATATCTTGTGGAAAGGACGAAGAACCGAAGCACCTTACTATCAC
