>Addgene plasmid #142514 | TFORF1882 | depositor partial sequence | sequence record 279681 | Barcode
AGAACCGAAGCACCTTACTATCAC
